Addgene plasmid #126723: pZ_P-ICL1-LacI-VP16
Purpose: LacI-VP16 on pPICZ B expression vector
Depositing lab: Menghao Cai. Depositing organization: East China University of Science and Technology. Publication: Engineered ethanol-driven biosynthetic system for improving production of acetyl-CoA derived drugs in Crabtree-negative yeast. Liu Y, Bai C, Liu Q, Xu Q, Qian Z, Peng Q, Yu J, Xu M, Zhou X, Zhang Y, Cai M. Metab Eng. 2019 Jul;54:275-284. doi: 10.1016/j.ymben.2019.05.001. Epub 2019 May 9. PubMed 31077813.
Backbone
  Vector backbone: pPICZ B
  Backbone manufacturer: Invitrogen
  Backbone size w/o insert (bp): 3328
  Vector type: Yeast Expression
  Selectable markers: Zeocin
Growth in bacteria
  Bacterial resistance: Bleocin (Zeocin), 50 μg/mL
  Growth temperature: 37°C
  Growth strain: DH5alpha
  Copy number: Unknown
Gene/Insert
  Gene/Insert name: hybrid lacI-VP16 activation domain coding sequence (alt name: lacI-vp16)
  Species: Synthetic; Escherichia coli
  Insert size (bp): 1338
  Promoter: ICL1
  Cloning method: Gibson Cloning
Terms and licenses: Academic/Nonprofit Terms; Industry Terms: Not Available to Industry
How to cite: pZ_P-ICL1-LacI-VP16 was a gift from Menghao Cai (Addgene plasmid # 126723 ; http://n2t.net/addgene:126723 ; RRID:Addgene_126723)
