[The description below was written by a language model from this plasmid's Addgene catalogue record and pLannotate feature annotations shown in this document.]
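Description:
pZ_P-ICL1-LacI-VP16 is a yeast expression plasmid built on the Invitrogen pPICZ B backbone, a vector designed for Pichia pastoris (Komagataella phaffii). The sequenced record is 4,624 nt. It is propagated in E. coli through a high-copy ColE1/pUC-type origin, and a single Sh ble (BleoR) gene provides Zeocin selection in both hosts. That gene sits behind tandem TEF1 (yeast) and EM7 (bacterial) promoters and is followed by the CYC1 terminator. No yeast replication origin is annotated, which fits the usual use of pPICZ vectors as integrating plasmids, although the record does not state an integration strategy.

The payload is a 1,338 bp hybrid coding sequence, inserted by Gibson cloning, that fuses the E. coli lac repressor LacI to a fragment of herpes simplex virus VP16 corresponding to its activation domain. The fusion turns a DNA-binding repressor into a synthetic transcriptional activator that should recruit the transcription machinery to promoters carrying lac operator sites. A short match immediately after VP16, annotated as a capTEV fragment, most likely reflects the backbone's 6xHis tag, and the AOX1 terminator follows. The catalogue lists ICL1 as the promoter. It is not annotated as such in the feature table, but the roughly 1 kb upstream of lacI presumably holds it, and the partial VHR2-like hit there on the opposite strand is probably an incidental homology match.

The associated publication concerns an ethanol-driven biosynthetic system for acetyl-CoA-derived products in a Crabtree-negative yeast. This suggests the plasmid supplies the activator component of a synthetic expression circuit controlled by the ICL1 promoter.
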