Features (pLannotate 1.2.2; 11 found; start..end, strand, type, name):
     71..343     -  CDS            VHR2 (fragment): VHR2_YEAST - Experimental evidence at protein level: Swiss-Prot protein existence level 1. Transcription factor that regulates ERG9, but seems to have a more global function in transcription. From Saccharomyces cerevisiae (strain ATCC 204508 / S288c) (Baker's yeast).
   1082..2158    +  CDS            lacI: LACI_ECOLI - Experimental evidence at protein level: Swiss-Prot protein existence level 1. Repressor of the lactose operon. Binds allolactose as an inducer. From Escherichia coli (strain K12).
   2171..2407    +  CDS            VP16_HHV11 (fragment): Experimental evidence at protein level: Swiss-Prot protein existence level 1. May play a role in the aggregation of tegument proteins around nucleocapsids during virus morphogenesis. From Human herpesvirus 1 (strain 17) (HHV-1) (Human herpes simplex virus 1).
   2411..2428    +  CDS            capTEV™ (fragment): composite tag for in vivo biotinylation, TEV protease cleavage, and 6xHis tagging
   2439..2504    +  CDS            AOX1 (fragment): ALOX1_KOMPC - Experimental evidence at protein level: Swiss-Prot protein existence level 1. Major isoform of alcohol oxidase, which catalyzes the oxidation of methanol to formaldehyde and hydrogen peroxide, the first step in the methanol utilization pathway of methylotrophic yeasts. From Komagataella phaffii (strain ATCC 76273 / CBS 7435 / CECT 11047 / NRRL Y-11430 / Wegner 21-1) (Yeast) (Pichia pastoris).
   2508..2754    +  terminator     AOX1 terminator: Pichia pastoris AOX1; transcription terminator for AOX1
   2775..3182    +  promoter       TEF1 promoter: S. cerevisiae TEF1; promoter for EF-1α
   3189..3236    +  promoter       EM7 promoter: synthetic bacterial promoter&nbsp
   3255..3629    +  CDS            BleoR: antibiotic-binding protein; Sh ble from Streptoalloteichus hindustanus; confers resistance to bleomycin, phleomycin, and Zeocin™
   3695..3942    +  terminator     CYC1 terminator: S. cerevisiae CYC1; transcription terminator for CYC1
   4017..4605    -  rep_origin     ori: high-copy-number ColE1/pMB1/pBR322/pUC origin of replication
>Addgene plasmid #126723 | pZ_P-ICL1-LacI-VP16 | addgene full sequence | sequence record 248174 | Addgene NGS Result
CTACGGGGTCTGACGCTCAGTGGAACGAAAACTCACGTTAAGGGATTTTGGTCATGAGATCAGATCTTCA
TCTAACACTTTGTATAGCACATCGTACCAGTTTATCAAAATCCAACAAGTTTTCCTCTGGGTACTGAAAT
TCGATTAGTAATAAACGGGCGCACTTGGTGATCTCCTCATCCTGTTCACTAGCCTTCTTTTCGCTTAACT
TCATCAACGAGATCAACTCGAGTCTGCGAGCAGAGAACTGTTTCCAAAGAGTTTCATCGCTGAAATTCAG
CTTCTTTCGAATAAAATGTGTCACTCCCACTTTATTACTCGTGGTGTTATTTGTTTTCCACGAACTAGTT
GAATCGCCATCTTTACTACCGTCCTGGGTGACATCCGGCGAATTCGGGACAAATGTGCTGTTCCGGTAGC
TTGTAGGAAGCGGCATCCGTAGGGCAATATACGACTATAGCTTCTAAAGCGTAGTACAATGAAATGTTCG
AAGGAACAACAAACGGATTTGTTTTTCGTAGGCTCAACCCGTTGAGGTGTAACTCTTTAGCGAAAGGGTA
AGATTGATTGTTCGAAGTAGGGCCTCAAAGGGAAAGAGAAAAAAAAAAATACACCAAGAGTTACGTAAGC
ATATATTTTTTACGTAAAGCATGATTGAATTTCAGCAGTATTGTTTAACAAGGCTGATGTCGTGTGCCAA
TCAAAACAAAAGAGATTCGCATAATGCCATAATTGGGGTGTGTGGGCGCCCCCTAAAACGTCTTTCTCAT
CATCATCTGCAACCCCCATCGAACCTCATTAAATCACATGACTTGTGCGATCCTCGGTCAACTCGTTCCG
TGCACCCATTCCACCCCGGGCTGACCAACGCAAGGTTCTCCGAGAGTCCGCTACCCCAGATTTATATCAG
CAACCAGTCACCTTTTTCCGGGCACGACTCTATATGCCCTGGAAAACCGGAGACGATGAGCCTGACTGTA
AAAGGTGACAGAACCCCCAACTCTGGTTAATCTCTTCAACAAATACTTTATTTTCTTTCAATTCAAAGAA
CACAGTATCAAGTATATCAAGAATGGGTGTTAAGCCAGTTACTTTGTATGACGTTGCTGAATACGCTGGA
GTTTCCTACCAAACTGTCTCTAGAGTTGTTAATCAAGCTTCTCATGTCTCCGCTAAGACTAGAGAGAAGG
TTGAGGCTGCTATGGCTGAATTGAACTATATTCCAAATAGAGTTGCTCAGCAGTTGGCTGGAAAGCAATC
TTTGTTGATTGGAGTCGCTACTTCTTCTTTGGCTTTGCATGCTCCATCTCAGATTGTTGCTGCTATTAAG
TCCAGAGCTGACCAGTTGGGAGCTTCTGTTGTTGTTTCTATGGTTGAGAGATCTGGAGTTGAGGCTTGCA
AGGCTGCTGTTCATAACTTGTTGGCTCAGAGAGTTTCTGGATTGATTATTAATTACCCATTGGACGATCA
AGACGCTATTGCCGTTGAGGCCGCTTGTACCAACGTCCCAGCTTTGTTCTTGGACGTTTCCGATCAAACT
CCAATTAATTCTATTATTTTTTCTCACGAGGATGGAACTAGATTGGGAGTTGAACACTTGGTTGCTTTGG
GACATCAACAGATTGCTTTGTTGGCTGGACCATTGTCTTCCGTTTCTGCTAGATTGAGATTGGCCGGATG
GCACAAGTACTTGACCAGAAACCAGATTCAACCAATTGCTGAGAGAGAGGGAGATTGGTCTGCTATGTCT
GGATTCCAGCAGACTATGCAGATGTTGAACGAAGGAATTGTCCCAACCGCTATGTTGGTCGCTAATGACC
AAATGGCTTTGGGAGCTATGAGAGCTATTACTGAATCTGGATTGAGAGTCGGAGCTGACATTTCTGTTGT
TGGATATGATGACACTGAGGATTCTTCTTGCTACATTCCACCATTGACTACTATTAAGCAAGACTTCAGA
TTGTTGGGACAGACTTCTGTTGATAGATTGTTGCAGTTGTCCCAAGGACAAGCTGTTAAAGGAAACCAAT
TGTTGCCAGTTTCTTTGGTTAAGAGAAAGACTACTTTGGCTCCAAACACTCAGACTGCTTCCCCAAGAGC
TTTGGCTGACTCTTTGATGCAATTGGCTAGACAAGTCTCTAGATTGGAGTCTGGACAAGGTGGCGGCGGC
TCTGCTCCACCAACCGACGTTTCTTTGGGTGACGAGTTGCACTTGGACGGTGAAGATGTTGCCATGGCTC
ATGCTGACGCTTTGGACGACTTCGACTTGGACATGTTGGGTGACGGTGATTCTCCAGGTCCAGGTTTCAC
TCCACACGATTCTGCTCCATACGGTGCTTTGGACATGGCCGACTTCGAGTTTGAGCAGATGTTCACCGAC
GCTTTGGGTATTGACGAGTACGGTGGTTAACATCATCATCATCATCATTGAGTTTGTAGCCTTAGACATG
ACTGTTCCTCAGTTCAAGTTGGGCACTTACGAGAAGACCGGTCTTGCTAGATTCTAATCAAGAGGATGTC
AGAATGCCATTTGCCTGAGAGATGCAGGCTTCATTTTTGATACTTTTTTATTTGTAACCTATATAGTATA
GGATTTTTTTTGTCATTTTGTTTCTTCTCGTACGAGCTTGCTCCTGATCAGCCTATCTCGCAGCTGATGA
ATATCTTGTGGTAGGGGTTTGGGAAAATCATTCGAGTTTGATGTTTTTCTTGGTATTTCCCACTCCTCTT
CAGAGTACAGAAGATTAAGTGAGACCTTCGTTTGTGCGGATCCCCCACACACCATAGCTTCAAAATGTTT
CTACTCCTTTTTTACTCTTCCAGATTTTCTCGGACTCCGCGCATCGCCGTACCACTTCAAAACACCCAAG
CACAGCATACTAAATTTCCCCTCTTTCTTCCTCTAGGGTGTCGTTAATTACCCGTACTAAAGGTTTGGAA
AAGAAAAAAGAGACCGCCTCGTTTCTTTTTCTTCGTCGAAAAAGGCAATAAAAATTTTTATCACGTTTCT
TTTTCTTGAAAATTTTTTTTTTTGATTTTTTTCTCTTTCGATGACCTCCCATTGATATTTAAGTTAATAA
ACGGTCTTCAATTTCTCAAGTTTCAGTTTCATTTTTCTTGTTCTATTACAACTTTTTTTACTTCTTGCTC
ATTAGAAAGAAAGCATAGCAATCTAATCTAAGGGCGGTGTTGACAATTAATCATCGGCATAGTATATCGG
CATAGTATAATACGACAAGGTGAGGAACTAAACCATGGCCAAGTTGACCAGTGCCGTTCCGGTGCTCACC
GCGCGCGACGTCGCCGGAGCGGTCGAGTTCTGGACCGACCGGCTCGGGTTCTCCCGGGACTTCGTGGAGG
ACGACTTCGCCGGTGTGGTCCGGGACGACGTGACCCTGTTCATCAGCGCGGTCCAGGACCAGGTGGTGCC
GGACAACACCCTGGCCTGGGTGTGGGTGCGCGGCCTGGACGAGCTGTACGCCGAGTGGTCGGAGGTCGTG
TCCACGAACTTCCGGGACGCCTCCGGGCCGGCCATGACCGAGATCGGCGAGCAGCCGTGGGGGCGGGAGT
TCGCCCTGCGCGACCCGGCCGGCAACTGCGTGCACTTCGTGGCCGAGGAGCAGGACTGACACGTCCGACG
CGGCCCGACGGGTCCGAGGCCTCGGAGATCCGTCCCCCTTTTCCTTTGTCGATATCATGTAATTAGTTAT
GTCACGCTTACATTCACGCCCTCCCCCCACATCCGCTCTAACCGAAAAGGAAGGAGTTAGACAACCTGAA
GTCTAGGTCCCTATTTATTTTTTTATAGTTATGTTAGTATTAAGAACGTTATTTATATTTCAAATTTTTC
TTTTTTTTCTGTACAGACGCGTGTACGCATGTAACATTATACTGAAAACCTTGCTTGAGAAGGTTTTGGG
ACGCTCGAAGGCTTTAATTTGCAAGCTGGAGACCAACATGTGAGCAAAAGGCCAGCAAAAGGCCAGGAAC
CGTAAAAAGGCCGCGTTGCTGGCGTTTTTCCATAGGCTCCGCCCCCCTGACGAGCATCACAAAAATCGAC
GCTCAAGTCAGAGGTGGCGAAACCCGACAGGACTATAAAGATACCAGGCGTTTCCCCCTGGAAGCTCCCT
CGTGCGCTCTCCTGTTCCGACCCTGCCGCTTACCGGATACCTGTCCGCCTTTCTCCCTTCGGGAAGCGTG
GCGCTTTCTCATAGCTCACGCTGTAGGTATCTCAGTTCGGTGTAGGTCGTTCGCTCCAAGCTGGGCTGTG
TGCACGAACCCCCCGTTCAGCCCGACCGCTGCGCCTTATCCGGTAACTATCGTCTTGAGTCCAACCCGGT
AAGACACGACTTATCGCCACTGGCAGCAGCCACTGGTAACAGGATTAGCAGAGCGAGGTATGTAGGCGGT
GCTACAGAGTTCTTGAAGTGGTGGCCTAACTACGGCTACACTAGAAGAACAGTATTTGGTATCTGCGCTC
TGCTGAAGCCAGTTACCTTCGGAAAAAGAGTTGGTAGCTCTTGATCCGGCAAACAAACCACCGCTGGTAG
CGGTGGTTTTTTTGTTTGCAAGCAGCAGATTACGCGCAGAAAAAAAGGATCTCAAGAAGATCCTTTGATC
TTTT
